>Addgene plasmid #34305 | KHBD00151 | depositor partial sequence | sequence record 40872 | KHBD00151 sequence 1302 bps
ATGATGCACAGCGCGAAGAACGTGTGCCGGACTTGTATGGACGAGACCGGCACCCTGGTAGATATATTCG
CCAATGTAAGGGATCCTGTGCTCGACGAACCGGAGATGAGCCTCTCGCACATCCTGGCCAGGTGTACCGA
ACGTCCAGTGAAACGCGGCGACCTGCTGCCGCAGTTCATATGCGTTTCCTGCGTCCTGGCCGTGCAGAAT
GCTTTCCGGTTCAAGTGGCAAAGCGAGCAGAGCTACCAGCACTTCTTCCGCGTCCTAAACCAGTCGGGTG
CTCCGGAAAACCAAGTGCACTTAGCTGCATGTAATGGGGATAAGAACCAGATAATAAACCAGAAAATGCA
GCTCAAAAGCGATCGTCAACAGGATACGCAGCAAATGACAAAAACGCAGAAACCAGATGATGATCTTAGT
CAAAAACAAACACTCCAAGCGAAGCTCCAAGAGGGAAATATTGATGGCCCACCGGAGTCCTTCACCCTGC
ATCCTCGTAAGCGGACTTGTCGCACAGAAGAACAGGCAGACATGATCCCAAAGGAAGCTACAAGAAGTAC
CAAAATGATCTGCGATGCCGATGGCTACTACAACTGCCCGCACTGTTCTAAGCGATTTTGTTCCCAGACC
CAGTTAAGGACCCACATCACCGATCTGTGCAACAGGTGTCCCTACTGCCCACGCACTTATATGCAAAAAT
CGAACCTCAAGCGGCATTTGCGAAACCACCTAAGCAAGCCAGCGCACAAGTGTTTCCACTGCTCGAAGGC
TTTCATGCGTAAAGATCACCTTAAAAGGCACCTGCGCACCCACGACAGTGACGGTCCGCTCTCCTGCAGC
CAGTGCTCAGCGGTATTTATCGAACACGTTCAGCTGGAAATCCATCGCAGAGAGCACAAACAAAGGCCGG
GCTCTTCAAAATCGGAGTCCACGAAGGATCCTGACTCGGACGACAGCGATCAAGCGCAGGATCTAAAACC
AAAGTGGACTAAGAACACCTTCAATGGCACGTGCAGCATTCCACCTATGCTAAAGCCGAAACCGATATGC
GATATTTGCCAAAAGAAGTTCAGTAGTGTCTACGCCTTGAAGCGGCATATGCTTACTCACAATCGCCAAC
ATCATCTTAAAAAATGTACCTATTGTTCCGAGGAGTTCAAAACAGAAAAACATCTCAAAAGGCACGAGCG
TGGTCACATGGGAGATCTGTTTCGTTGCGAATTTTGCTCATTGGTATTTGTAGATGTTAACTACTTGCGA
AAGCACAAAAAACGCATTCACAGCAACAACGTAATAGCGATG
