>Addgene plasmid #34305 | KHBD00151 | addgene partial sequence | sequence record 41977 | M13-Rev 5'-CAGGAAACAGCTATGACC-3'
TTTTATTTTGACTGATAGTGACCTGTTCGTTGCAACAAATTGATAAGCAATGCTTTCTTATAATGCCAAC
TTTGTACAAGAAAGTTGGCAACATCGCTATTACGTTGTTGCTGTGAATGCGTTTTTTGTGCTTTCGCAAG
TAGTTAACATCTACAAATACCAATGAGCAAAATTCGCAACGAAACAGATCTCCCATGTGACCACGCTCGT
GCCTTTTGAGATGTTTTTCTGTTTTGAACTCCTCGGAACAATAGGTACATTTTTTAAGATGATGTTGGCG
ATTGTGAGTAAGCATATGCCGCTTCAAGGCGTAGACACTACTGAACTTCTTTTGGCAAATATCGCATATC
GGTTTCGGCTTTAGCATAGGTGGAATGCTGCACGTGCCATTGAAGGTGTTCTTAGTCCACTTTGGTTTTA
GATCCTGCGCTTGATCGCTGTCGTCCGAGTCAGGATCCTTCGTGGACTCCGATTTTGAAGAGCCCGGCCT
TTGTTTGTGCTCTCTGCGATGGATTTCCAGCTGAACGTGTTCGATAAATACCGCTGAGCACTGGCTGCAG
GAGAGCGGACCGTCACTGTCGTGGGTGCGCAGGTGCCTTTTAAGGTGATCTTTACGCATGAAAGCCTTCG
AGCAGTGGAAACACTTGTGCGCTGGCTTGCTTAGGTGGTT
