[The description below was written by a language model from this plasmid's Addgene catalogue record.]
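Description:
KHBD00151 is a Gateway entry-type clone built in the pDONR221 backbone (Invitrogen), carrying the open reading frame of the Drosophila melanogaster gene CG2678 (FBgn0014931). The catalogue lists it as a Gateway donor vector. Because the roughly 1.3 kb insert was introduced by Gateway cloning, the ORF is expected to sit between recombination sites in place of the donor vector's original selection cassette, although no feature table is provided to confirm the exact sites. The plasmid is maintained in E. coli as a high-copy replicon under kanamycin selection. M13 forward and reverse priming sites flank the insert for sequence verification.

This type of backbone is a shuttle for recombinational cloning rather than an expression vector, and the record names no promoter, tag or reporter. The ORF is meant to be transferred by Gateway recombination into destination vectors that supply these elements. The depositor notes that ORFs in this collection were cloned open-ended, without a stop codon. This allows in-frame C-terminal fusions after transfer, but it also means that termination must come from the destination vector.

The clone belongs to a collection associated with a study on automated screening of protein–DNA interactions at Drosophila regulatory elements. This suggests that CG2678 was included as a candidate DNA-binding protein or transcription factor to be moved into screening vectors, though the record does not describe the protein's function or the specific destination vectors used.
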