Addgene plasmid #34305: KHBD00151
Depositing lab: Bart Deplancke. Depositing organization: Swiss Federal Institute of Technology (EPFL). Publication: Automated protein-DNA interaction screening of Drosophila regulatory elements. Korneel Hens, Jean-Daniel Feuz, Alina Isakova, Antonina Lagovitina, Andreas Massouras, Julien Bryois, Patrick Callaerts, Susan E. Celniker, Bart Deplancke. Nat Methods. 2011 Oct 30;8(12):1065-70. 10.1038/nmeth.1763 PubMed 22037703.
Backbone
  Vector backbone: pDONR221
  Backbone manufacturer: Invitrogen
  Backbone size w/o insert (bp): 2536
  Vector type: Gateway Donor Vector
Growth in bacteria
  Bacterial resistance: Kanamycin, 50 μg/mL
  Growth temperature: 37°C
  Growth strain: DH5alpha
  Copy number: High Copy
Gene/Insert
  Gene/Insert name: CG2678 (alt names: FBgn0014931; CG2678)
  Species: D. melanogaster (fly)
  Insert size (bp): 1302
  Entrez Gene: CG2678 (a.k.a. Dmel_CG2678, B, Dmel\CG2678, anon-84Eb)
  Cloning method: Gateway Cloning
  Sequencing primers: 5′ M13F; 3′ M13R
Terms and licenses: Academic/Nonprofit Terms; Industry Terms: Not Available to Industry
Depositor comments: Please note that the ORFs in this collection were cloned open-ended (without a stop codon).
How to cite: KHBD00151 was a gift from Bart Deplancke (Addgene plasmid # 34305 ; http://n2t.net/addgene:34305 ; RRID:Addgene_34305)
